Addgene plasmid #60996: pMTB-Multibow-hO
Purpose: Part of Multibow set of constructs--each FP gene is initially not expressed and then adopts a permanent ON or OFF status upon Cre-mediated recombination. Encodes nuclear mKO
Depositing lab: Sean Megason. Depositing organization: Harvard Medical School. Publication: Multibow: digital spectral barcodes for cell tracing. Xiong F, Obholzer ND, Noche RR, Megason SG. PLoS One. 2015 May 26;10(5):e0127822. doi: 10.1371/journal.pone.0127822. eCollection 2015. PONE-D-14-56414 PubMed 26010570.
Backbone
  Vector backbone: pMTB
  Vector type: Zebrafish
Growth in bacteria
  Bacterial resistance: Ampicillin, 100 μg/mL
  Growth temperature: 37°C
  Growth strain: Stbl3
  Copy number: Low Copy
Gene/Insert
  Gene/Insert name: mKO
  Species: Synthetic
  Promoter: Bactin2
  Tag / fusion protein: histone 2B tag (N terminal on insert)
  Cloning method: Gibson Cloning
  Sequencing primers: 5′ SP6; 3′ CAGCAGGACCATTTATCATGCTGCTGC
Terms and licenses: Academic/Nonprofit Terms; Industry Terms: Not Available to Industry
Depositor comments: Multibow constructs contain repetitive loxP sites that make these constructs prone to recombination. The constructs display a few issues with bacterial stability and sequencing that need to be considered when amplifying, storing and using them. First, in our hands Multibow constructs have displayed instability in E.coli cultures and had low yield in Maxi/Midi-preps. Mini-prep is recommended to harvest Multibow constructs. For transformation, we have had success with 5-alpha F'Iq cells (NEB). Second, the sequencing of Multibow constructs may run into problems of low quality/inaccurate reads. A problematic trace file does not necessarily mean the construct is wrong or the sample has mixed sequences. Third, before using the constructs harvested from mini-prep for injections, we recommend a further purification step using DNA purification kits such as MinElute PCR purification kit (Qiagen). All Multibow constructs share a backbone of pMTB vector (AMP resistance) containing the tol2 sites for transgenic insertion and the loxP recombination sites. To validate the variable region, we recommend sequencing with this specific primer: 5'-CAGCAGGACCATTTATCATGCTGCTGC-3', which recognizes the end of the variable region. The Sp6 primer may not provide enough reading length to reach the variable region.
How to cite: pMTB-Multibow-hO was a gift from Sean Megason (Addgene plasmid # 60996 ; http://n2t.net/addgene:60996 ; RRID:Addgene_60996)
