[The description below was written by a language model from this plasmid's Addgene catalogue record.]
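Description:
pMTB-Multibow-hO is a zebrafish transgenesis plasmid built on the pMTB backbone, which carries Tol2 transposon sites so that the cargo can be integrated into the fish genome by Tol2 transposase. In bacteria it is selected with ampicillin and is recorded as low copy; the bacterial origin of replication is not stated in the record. The construct was assembled by Gibson cloning.

The payload is a synthetic mKO (monomeric Kusabira Orange) fluorescent protein fused at its N terminus to histone 2B, which tethers the reporter to chromatin and gives a nuclear orange signal. Expression is driven by the Bactin2 (beta-actin 2) promoter, generally used for broad expression in zebrafish. The cassette is embedded among loxP recombination sites arranged so that the fluorescent protein gene is initially silent. When Cre acts on the sites, the gene settles permanently into either an ON or an OFF state. The record does not detail the exact geometry of the lox sites.

This plasmid is one member of the Multibow set, in which constructs encoding different fluorescent proteins are combined. Because each one switches independently to ON or OFF, a cell acquires a digital, heritable spectral barcode that can be used for cell tracing and lineage analysis. The depositor notes that the repeated loxP sites make these constructs prone to recombination, with instability in E. coli, low yields from larger preparations, and frequently poor sequencing reads that do not necessarily indicate an incorrect clone. The variable region is best verified with a primer at its far end, since SP6 reads may not reach it.

No feature table accompanies this record, so element positions and sizes are not available.
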