>Addgene plasmid #60996 | pMTB-Multibow-hO | addgene partial sequence | sequence record 100864 | Multibow-fwd 5'-gccaccacctgttcctgtag-3'
CGTATGGATACTTTATACGAAGTTATTGATCAATTCACAGCCACCATGCCAGTACCAGCGAAGTCTGCTC
CCGCCCCGAAAAAGGGCTCCAAGAAGGCGGTGACTAAGGCGCAGAAGAAAGGCGGCAAGAAGCGCAAGCG
CAGCCGCAAGGAGAGCTATTCCATCTATGTGTACAAGGTTCTGAAGCAGGTCCACCCTGACACCGGCATT
TCGTCCAAGGCCATGGGCATCATGAATTCGTTTGTGAACGACATTTTCGAGCGCATCGCAGGTGAGGCTT
CCCGCCTGGCGCATTACAACAAGCGCTCGACCATCACCTCCAGGGAGATCCAGACGGCCGTGCGCCTGCT
GCTGCCTGGGGAGTTGGCCAAGCACGCCGTGTCCGAGGGTACTAAGGCCATCACCAAGTACACCAGCGCT
GGAGCGCCAGCTGGAGGTGCAGGTGCAGCAATGGTGAGCGTGATCAAACCAGAGATGAAGATGCGCTACT
ACATGGATGGCAGCGTGAACGGCCATGAGTTCACAATCGAGGGCGAGGGCACGGGCCGCCCTTATGAGGG
CCATCAGGAGATGACACTGCGCGTGACAATGGCAAAAGGCGGCCCTATGCCGTTCGCATTCGACCTGGTG
AGCCATGTGTTCTGCTAT
