>Addgene plasmid #60996 | pMTB-Multibow-hO | addgene partial sequence | sequence record 102814 | Multibow-Rev 5'-CAGCAGGACCATTTATCATGCTGCTGC-3'
TGCGTCCTCCACGAGCTCTGTGATGTTGCCCTCTGTTTTGCGCACCAGGCGATGGCTGATGTAATGGCTG
CCAGGCATCTTCAGGATCTTCTTCGCTGCCTTGTACGTTGTTTTGAACTGGCACTTATGGTTGCCGCCGC
CCTCCAGTTTCAGGTACATTGTCACATCGCCCTTCAGCACGCCGTCGCTTGCTGTGATTTTCTCTGTGCT
AGGCTCCCAGTCCACGCTCTGGTTCTGCATGATCGGGCCGTCTGCAGGGAAGTTCACGCCCGTGAATTTG
CTCTTATGGTAGAATGTGTTGCCGCGCAGGCTGATATGTGCGCTCACGCTTGCGCTGCCGCCGTCCTCGA
ACTCGAGGCTGCGCTCCCAGCTCAGGCCCTCAGGGAATGCCTGCTTGAAGTAGTCAGGGATCTCCTCAGG
GTACTTTGTGAAAGGGCGATGTCCATAGCAGAACACATGGCTCACCAGGTCGAATGCGAACGGCATAGGG
CCGCCTTTTGCCATTGTCACGCGCAGTGTCATCTCCTGATGGCCCTCATAAGGGCGGCCCGTGCCCTCGC
CCTCGATTGTGAACTCATGGCCGTTCACGCTGCCATCCATGTAGTAGCGCATCTTCATCTCTGGTTTGAT
CACGCTCACCATTGCTGCACCTGCACCTCCAGCTGGC
