>Addgene plasmid #60996 | pMTB-Multibow-hO | addgene partial sequence | sequence record 102815 | pMTBF2 5'-tttagggagtggtcctggtg-3'
TGTTCCTTTTTACTGAGCCCTACGACTCTGGCTGAGTGCCACACCGCCGGCAGCCGCAAAGCGGCTCAAA
CCATTGCCTTTTATGGTAATAATGAGAGAATGCAGAGGGACTTCCTTTGTCTGGCATATCTGAGGCGCGC
GCTGTCACTAGCGCCCACCAGCGGTCAGACTGTAGAATGCAGAGCAAAACAGGAAGTTGACTCCAGATGG
TCACATGCTTGCTGAAACGCCTCTCCCTGGCAGCAGTGCAATTCTAACAGTTTCCCTTTCTTTTACAGTT
CGCCATCCTAGGCCTATTTAGGTGACACTATAGAAGAGTACAAGCTACTTGTTCTTTTTGCAGGATCCGC
CACCATGACTAGCTCGAGATAACTTCGTATAGTATACCTTATACGAAGTTATCGAGCTCATAACTTCGTA
TAGGATACTTTATACGAAGTTATAACTCGAGATAACTTCGTATAGCATACATTATACGAAGTTATACCGG
CAGATCTCGCCACCATGGTGAGTGTGATTAAACCAGAGAT
